>Addgene plasmid #180754 | pET30-T7-lacO-His-sfGFP | depositor full sequence | sequence record 351161 | pET30-T7-lacO-His-sfGFP sequence 6044 bps
TGGCGAATGGG
[124 nt withheld, positions 12-135]
C
[91 nt withheld, positions 137-227]
A
[49 nt withheld, positions 229-277]
CCTTTGACGTTGGAGTCCACGTTCTTT
[37 nt withheld, positions 305-341]
ACCCTATCTCGGTCTATTCTTTTGATTTATAAGGGATTTTGCCGATTTCGGCCTATTGGTTAAAAAATGA
GCTGATTTAACAAAAATTTAACGCGAATTTTAACAAAATATTAACGTTTACAATTTCAGGTGGCACTTTT
CGGGGAAATGTGCGCGGAACCCCTATTTGTTTATTTTTCTAAATACATTCAAATATGTATCCGCTCATGA
ATTAATTCTTAGAAAAACTCATCGAGCATCAAATGAAACTGCAATTTATTCATATCAGGATTATCAATAC
CATATTTTTGAAAAAGCCGTTTCTGTAATGAAGGAGAAAACTCACCGAGGCAGTTCCATAGGATGGCAAG
ATCCTGGTATCGGTCTGCGATTCCGACTCGTCCAACATCAATACAACCTATTAATTTCCCCTCGTCAAAA
ATAAGGTTATCAAGTGAGAAATCACCATGAGTGACGACTGAATCCGGTGAGAATGGCAAAAGTTTATGCA
TTTCTTTCCAGACTTGTTCAACAGGCCAGCCATTACGCTCGTCATCAAAATCACTCGCATCAACCAAACC
GTTATTCATTCGTGATTGCGCCTGAGCGAGACGAAATACGCGATCGCTGTTAAAAGGACAATTACAAACA
GGAATCGAATGCAACCGGCGCAGGAACACTGCCAGCGCATCAACAATATTTTCACCTGAATCAGGATATT
CTTCTAATACCTGGAATGCTGTTTTCCCGGGGATCGCAGTGGTGAGTAACCATGCATCATCAGGAGTACG
GATAAAATGCTTGATGGTCGGAAGAGGCATAAATTCCGTCAGCCAGTTTAGTCTGACCATCTCATCTGTA
ACATCATTGGCAACGCTACCTTTGCCATGTTTCAGAAACAACTCTGGCGCATCGGGCTTCCCATACAATC
GATAGATTGTCGCACCTGATTGCCCGACATTATCGCGAGCCCATTTATACCCATATAAATCAGCATCCAT
GTTGGAATTTAATCGCGGCCTAGAGCAAGACGTTTCCCGTTGAATATGGCTCATAACACCCCTTGTATTA
CTGTTTATGTAAGCAGACAGTTTTATTGTTCATGACCAAAATCCCTTAACGTGAGTTTTCGTTCCACTGA
GCGTCAGACCCCGTAGAAAAGATCAAAGGATCTTCTTGAGATCCTTTTTTTCTGCGCGTAATCTGCTGCT
TGCAAACAAAAAAACCACCGCTACCAGCGGTGGTTTGTTTGCCGGATCAAGAGCTACCAACTCTTTTTCC
GAAGGTAACTGGCTTCAGCAGAGCGCAGATACCAAATACTGTCCTTCTAGTGTAGCCGTAGTTAGGCCAC
CACTTCAAGAACTCTGTAGCACCGCCTACATACCTCGCTCTGCTAATCCTGTTACCAGTGGCTGCTGCCA
GTGGCGATAAGTCGTGTCTTACCGGGTTGGACTCAAGACGATAGTTACCGGATAAGGCGCAGCGGTCGGG
CTGAACGGGGGGTTCGTGCACACAGCCCAGCTTGGAGCGAACGACCTACACCGAACTGAGATACCTACAG
CGTGAGCTATGAGAAAGCGCCACGCTTCCCGAAGGGAGAAAGGCGGACAGGTATCCGGTAAGCGGCAGGG
TCGGAACAGGAGAGCGCACGAGGGAGCTTCCAGGGGGAAACGCCTGGTATCTTTATAGTCCTGTCGGGTT
TCGCCACCTCTGACTTGAGCGTCGATTTTTGTGATGCTCGTCAGGGGGGCGGAGCCTATGGAAAAACGCC
AGCAACGCGGCCTTTTTACGGTTCCTGGCCTTTTGCTGGCCTTTTGCTCACATGTTCTTTCCTGCGTTAT
CCCCTGATTCTGTGGATAACCGTATTACCGCCTTTGAGTGAGCTGATACCGCTCGCCGCAGCCGAACGAC
CGAGCGCAGCGAGTCAGTGAGCGAGGAAGCGGAAGAGCGCCTGATGCGGTATTTTCTCCTTACGCATCTG
TGCGGTATTTCACACCGCATATATGGTGCACTCTCAGTACAATCTGCTCTGATGCCGCATAGTTAAGCCA
GTATACACTCCGCTATCGCTACGTGACTGGGTCATGGCTGCGCCCCGACACCCGCCAACACCCGCTGACG
CGCCCTGACGGGCTTGTCTGCTCCCGGCATCCGCTTACAGACAAGCTGTGACCGTCTCCGGGAGCTGCAT
GTGTCAGAGGTTTTCACCGTCATCACCGAAACGCGCGAGGCAGCTGCGGTAAAGCTCATCAGCGTGGTCG
TGAAGCGATTCACAGATGTCTGCCTGTTCATCCGCGTCCAGCTCGTTGAGTTTCTCCAGAAGCGTTAATG
TCTGGCTTCTGATAAAGCGGGCCATGTTAAGGGCGGTTTTTTCCTGTTTGGTCACTGATGCCTCCGTGTA
AGGGGGATTTCTGTTCATGGGGGTAATGATACCGATGAAACGAGAGAGGATGCTCACGATACGGGTTACT
GATGATGAACATGCCCGGTTACTGGAACGTTGTGAGGGTAAACAACTGGCGGTATGGATGCGGCGGGACC
AGAGAAAAATCACTCAGGGTCAATGCCAGCGCTTCGTTAATACAGATGTAGGTGTTCCACAGGGTAGCCA
GCAGCATCCTGCGATGCAGATCCGGAACATAATGGTGCAGGGCGCTGACTTCCGCGTTTCCAGACTTTAC
GAAACACGGAAACCGAAGACCATTCATGTTGTTGCTCAGGTCGCAGACGTTTTGCAGCAGCAGTCGCTTC
ACGTTCGCTCGCGTATCGGTGATTCATTCTGCTAACCAGTAAGGCAACCCCGCCAGCCTAGCCGGGTCCT
CAACGACAGGAGCACGATCATGCGCACCCGTGGGGCCGCCATGCCGGCGATAATGGCCTGCTTCTCGCCG
AAACGTTTGGTGGCGGGACCAGTGACGAAGGCTTGAGCGAGGGCGTGCAAGATTCCGAATACCGCAAGCG
ACAGGCCGATCATCGTCGCGCTCCAGCGAAAGCGGTCCTCGCCGAAAATGACCCAGAGCGCTGCCGGCAC
CTGTCCTACGAGTTGCATGATAAAGAAGACAGTCATAAGTGCGGCGACGATAGTCATGCCCCGCGCCCAC
CGGAAGGAGCTGACTGGGTTGAAGGCTCTCAAGGGCATCGGTCGAGATCCCGGTGCCTAATGAGTGAGCT
AACTTACATTAATTGCGTTGCGCTCACTGCCCGCTTTCCAGTCGGGAAACCTGTCGTGCCAGCTGCATTA
ATGAATCGGCCAACGCGCGGGGAGAGGCGGTTTGCGTATTGGGCGCCAGGGTGGTTTTTCTTTTCACCAG
TGAGACGGGCAACAGCTGATTGCCCTTCACCGCCTGGCCCTGAGAGAGTTGCAGCAAGCGGTCCACGCTG
GTTTGCCCCAGCAGGCGAAAATCCTGTTTGATGGTGGTTAACGGCGGGATATAACATGAGCTGTCTTCGG
TATCGTCGTATCCCACTACCGAGATGTCCGCACCAACGCGCAGCCCGGACTCGGTAATGGCGCGCATTGC
GCCCAGCGCCATCTGATCGTTGGCAACCAGCATCGCAGTGGGAACGATGCCCTCATTCAGCATTTGCATG
GTTTGTTGAAAACCGGACATGGCACTCCAGTCGCCTTCCCGTTCCGCTATCGGCTGAATTTGATTGCGAG
TGAGATATTTATGCCAGCCAGCCAGACGCAGACGCGCCGAGACAGAACTTAATGGGCCCGCTAACAGCGC
GATTTGCTGGTGACCCAATGCGACCAGATGCTCCACGCCCAGTCGCGTACCGTCTTCATGGGAGAAAATA
ATACTGTTGATGGGTGTCTGGTCAGAGACATCAAGAAATAACGCCGGAACATTAGTGCAGGCAGCTTCCA
CAGCAATGGCATCCTGGTCATCCAGCGGATAGTTAATGATCAGCCCACTGACGCGTTGCGCGAGAAGATT
GTGCACCGCCGCTTTACAGGCTTCGACGCCGCTTCGTTCTACCATCGACACCACCACGCTGGCACCCAGT
TGATCGGCGCGAGATTTAATCGCCGCGACAATTTGCGACGGCGCGTGCAGGGCCAGACTGGAGGTGGCAA
CGCCAATCAGCAACGACTGTTTGCCCGCCAGTTGTTGTGCCACGCGGTTGGGAATGTAATTCAGCTCCGC
CATCGCCGCTTCCACTTTTTCCCGCGTTTTCGCAGAAACGTGGCTGGCCTGGTTCACCACGCGGGAAACG
GTCTGATAAGAGACACCGGCATACTCTGCGACATCGTATAACGTTACTGGTTTCACATTCACCACCCTGA
ATTGACTCTCTTCCGGGCGCTATCATGCCATACCGCGAAAGGTTTTGCGCCATTCGATGGTGTCCGGGAT
CTCGACGCTCTCCCTTATGCGACTCCTGCATTAGGAAGCAGCCCAGTAGTAGGTTGAGGCCGTTGAGCAC
CGCCGCCGCAAGGAATGGTGCATGCAAGGAGATGGCGCCCAACAGTCCCCCGGCCACGGGGCCTGCCACC
ATACCCACGCCGAAACAAGCGCTCATGAGCCCGAAGTGGCGAGCCCGATCTTCCCCATCGGTGATGTCGG
CGATATAGGCGCCAGCAACCGCACCTGTGGCGCCGGTGATGCCGGCCACGATGCGTCCGGCGTAGAGGAT
CGAGATCGATCTCGATCCCGCGAAATTAATACGACTCACTATAGGGGAATTGTGAGCGGATAACAATTCC
CCTCTAGAAATAATTTTGTTTAACTTTAAGAAGGAGATATACATATGCACCATCATCATCATCATTCTTC
TGGTCTGGTGCCACGCGGTTCTGGTATGAAAGAAACCGCTGCTGCTAAATTCGAACGCCAGCACATGGAC
AGCCCAGATCTCATGAGCAAAGGTGAAGAACTGTTTACCGGCGTTGTGCCGATTCTGGTGGAACTGGATG
GCGATGTGAACGGTCACAAATTCAGCGTGCGTGGTGAAGGTGAAGGCGATGCCACGATTGGCAAACTGAC
GCTGAAATTTATCTGCACCACCGGCAAACTGCCGGTGCCGTGGCCGACGCTGGTGACCACCCTGACCTAT
GGCGTTCAGTGTTTTAGTCGCTATCCGGATCACATGAAACGTCACGATTTCTTTAAATCTGCAATGCCGG
AAGGCTATGTGCAGGAACGTACGATTAGCTTTAAAGATGATGGCAAATATAAAACGCGCGCCGTTGTGAA
ATTTGAAGGCGATACCCTGGTGAACCGCATTGAACTGAAAGGCACGGATTTTAAAGAAGATGGCAATATC
CTGGGCCATAAACTGGAATACAACTTTAATAGCCATAATGTTTATATTACGGCGGATAAACAGAAAAATG
GCATCAAAGCGAATTTTACCGTTCGCCATAACGTTGAAGATGGCAGTGTGCAGCTGGCAGATCATTATCA
GCAGAATACCCCGATTGGTGATGGTCCGGTGCTGCTGCCGGATAATCATTATCTGAGCACGCAGACCGTT
CTGTCTAAAGATCCGAACGAAAAAGGCACGCGGGACCACATGGTTCTGCACGAATATGTGAATGCGGCAG
GTATTACGTGGAGCCATCCGCAGTTCGAAAAATAAGTCGACCGGCTGCTAACAAAGCCCGAAAGGAAGCT
GAGTTGGCTGCTGCCACCGCTGAGCAATAACTAGCATAACCCCTTGGGGCCTCTAAACGGGTCTTGAGGG
GTTTTTTGCTGAAAGGAGGAACTATATCCGGAT
Features (pLannotate 1.2.2; 20 found; start..end, strand, type, name):
     12..467     +  rep_origin     f1 ori (sequence partly withheld): f1 bacteriophage origin of replication; arrow indicates direction of (+) strand synthesis
    494..551     +  promoter       AmpR promoter (fragment): bla
    560..1375    -  CDS            KanR: aminoglycoside phosphotransferase; aph(3')-Ia; confers resistance to kanamycin in bacteria or G418 (Geneticin®) in eukaryotes
   1497..2085    +  rep_origin     ori: high-copy-number ColE1/pMB1/pBR322/pUC origin of replication
   2271..2413    -  misc_feature   bom: basis of mobility region from pBR322
   2515..2706    -  CDS            rop: Rop protein, which maintains plasmids at low copy number; rop
   2723..3103    +  CDS            YPB1_ECOLX: Protein predicted: Swiss-Prot protein existence level 4. From Escherichia coli.
   3175..3466    -  CDS            TcR (fragment): tetracycline efflux protein; tet; confers resistance to tetracycline
   3481..3502    -  protein_bind   CAP binding site: CAP binding activates transcription in the presence of cAMP. E. coli catabolite activator protein
   3515..4597    -  CDS            lacI: lac repressor; lacI; The lac repressor binds to the lac operator to inhibit transcription in E. coli. This inhibition can be relieved by adding lactose or isopropyl-β-D-thiogalactopyranoside (IPTG).
   4598..4675    -  promoter       lacI promoter: lacI
   4683..4962    -  CDS            TcR (fragment): tetracycline efflux protein; tet; confers resistance to tetracycline
   4988..5006    +  promoter       T7 promoter: promoter for bacteriophage T7 RNA polymerase
   5007..5031    +  protein_bind   lac operator: The lac repressor binds to the lac operator to inhibit transcription in E. coli. This inhibition can be relieved by adding lactose or isopropyl-β-D-thiogalactopyranoside (IPTG). lac repressor encoded by lacI
   5046..5068    +  RBS            RBS: efficient ribosome binding site from bacteriophage T7 gene 10 (Olins and Rangwala, 1989)
   5130..5174    +  CDS            S-Tag: affinity and epitope tag derived from pancreatic ribonuclease A
   5184..5879    +  CDS            Superfolder GFP: Superfolder GFP is a basic (constitutively fluorescent) green fluorescent protein published in 2005, derived from Aequorea victoria. It is reported to be a very rapidly-maturing weak dimer.
   5880..5902    +  CDS            Strep-Tag II (fragment): peptide that binds Strep-Tactin®, an engineered form of streptavidin
   5915..5964    +  CDS            SET1 (fragment): solubility-enhancement tag derived from T7 phage gene 10B
   5972..6019    +  terminator     T7 terminator: transcription terminator for bacteriophage T7 RNA polymerase
