>Addgene plasmid #180754 | pET30-T7-lacO-His-sfGFP | addgene full sequence | sequence record 359678 | Addgene NGS Result
TGCGTATTGGGCGCCAGGGTGGTTTTTCTTTTCACCAGTGAGACGGGCAACAGCTGATTGCCCTTCACCG
CCTGGCCCTGAGAGAGTTGCAGCAAGCGGTCCACGCTGGTTTGCCCCAGCAGGCGAAAATCCTGTTTGAT
GGTGGTTAACGGCGGGATATAACATGAGCTGTCTTCGGTATCGTCGTATCCCACTACCGAGATGTCCGCA
CCAACGCGCAGCCCGGACTCGGTAATGGCGCGCATTGCGCCCAGCGCCATCTGATCGTTGGCAACCAGCA
TCGCAGTGGGAACGATGCCCTCATTCAGCATTTGCATGGTTTGTTGAAAACCGGACATGGCACTCCAGTC
GCCTTCCCGTTCCGCTATCGGCTGAATTTGATTGCGAGTGAGATATTTATGCCAGCCAGCCAGACGCAGA
CGCGCCGAGACAGAACTTAATGGGCCCGCTAACAGCGCGATTTGCTGGTGACCCAATGCGACCAGATGCT
CCACGCCCAGTCGCGTACCGTCTTCATGGGAGAAAATAATACTGTTGATGGGTGTCTGGTCAGAGACATC
AAGAAATAACGCCGGAACATTAGTGCAGGCAGCTTCCACAGCAATGGCATCCTGGTCATCCAGCGGATAG
TTAATGATCAGCCCACTGACGCGTTGCGCGAGAAGATTGTGCACCGCCGCTTTACAGGCTTCGACGCCGC
TTCGTTCTACCATCGACACCACCACGCTGGCACCCAGTTGATCGGCGCGAGATTTAATCGCCGCGACAAT
TTGCGACGGCGCGTGCAGGGCCAGACTGGAGGTGGCAACGCCAATCAGCAACGACTGTTTGCCCGCCAGT
TGTTGTGCCACGCGGTTGGGAATGTAATTCAGCTCCGCCATCGCCGCTTCCACTTTTTCCCGCGTTTTCG
CAGAAACGTGGCTGGCCTGGTTCACCACGCGGGAAACGGTCTGATAAGAGACACCGGCATACTCTGCGAC
ATCGTATAACGTTACTGGTTTCACATTCACCACCCTGAATTGACTCTCTTCCGGGCGCTATCATGCCATA
CCGCGAAAGGTTTTGCGCCATTCGATGGTGTCCGGGATCTCGACGCTCTCCCTTATGCGACTCCTGCATT
AGGAAGCAGCCCAGTAGTAGGTTGAGGCCGTTGAGCACCGCCGCCGCAAGGAATGGTGCATGCAAGGAGA
TGGCGCCCAACAGTCCCCCGGCCACGGGGCCTGCCACCATACCCACGCCGAAACAAGCGCTCATGAGCCC
GAAGTGGCGAGCCCGATCTTCCCCATCGGTGATGTCGGCGATATAGGCGCCAGCAACCGCACCTGTGGCG
CCGGTGATGCCGGCCACGATGCGTCCGGCGTAGAGGATCGAGATCGATCTCGATCCCGCGAAATTAATAC
GACTCACTATAGGGGAATTGTGAGCGGATAACAATTCCCCTCTAGAAATAATTTTGTTTAACTTTAAGAA
GGAGATATACATATGCACCATCATCATCATCATTCTTCTGGTCTGGTGCCACGCGGTTCTGGTATGAAAG
AAACCGCTGCTGCTAAATTCGAACGCCAGCACATGGACAGCCCAGATCTCATGAGCAAAGGTGAAGAACT
GTTTACCGGCGTTGTGCCGATTCTGGTGGAACTGGATGGCGATGTGAACGGTCACAAATTCAGCGTGCGT
GGTGAAGGTGAAGGCGATGCCACGATTGGCAAACTGACGCTGAAATTTATCTGCACCACCGGCAAACTGC
CGGTGCCGTGGCCGACGCTGGTGACCACCCTGACCTATGGCGTTCAGTGTTTTAGTCGCTATCCGGATCA
CATGAAACGTCACGATTTCTTTAAATCTGCAATGCCGGAAGGCTATGTGCAGGAACGTACGATTAGCTTT
AAAGATGATTGCAAATATAAAACGCGCGCCGTTGTGAAATTTGAAGGCGATACCCTGGTGAACCGCATTG
AACTGAAAGGCACGGATTTTAAAGAAGATGGCAATATCCTGGGCCATAAACTGGAATACAACTTTAATAG
CCATAATGTTTATATTACGGCGGATAAACAGAAAAATGGCATCAAAGCGAATTTTACCGTTCGCCATAAC
GTTGAAGATGGCAGTGTGCAGCTGGCAGATCATTATCAGCAGAATACCCCGATTGGTGATGGTCCGGTGC
TGCTGCCGGATAATCATTATCTGAGCACGCAGACCGTTCTGTCTAAAGATCCGAACGAAAAAGGCACGCG
GGACCACATGGTTCTGCACGAATATGTGAATGCGGCAGGTATTACGTGGAGCCATCCGCAGTTCGAAAAA
TAAGTCGACCGGCTGCTAACAAAGCCCGAAAGGAAGCTGAGTTGGCTGCTGCCACCGCTGAGCAATAACT
AGCATAACCCCTTGGGGCCTCTAAACGGGTCTTGAGGGGTTTTTTGCTGAAAGGAGGAACTATATCCGGA
TTGGCGAATGGG
[124 nt withheld, positions 2463-2586]
C
[91 nt withheld, positions 2588-2678]
A
[49 nt withheld, positions 2680-2728]
CCTTTGACGTTGGAGTCCACGTTCTTT
[37 nt withheld, positions 2756-2792]
ACCCTATCTCGGTCTATTCTTTTGATTTATAAGGGATTTTGCCGATTTCGGCCTATTGGTTAAAAAATGA
GCTGATTTAACAAAAATTTAACGCGAATTTTAACAAAATATTAACGCTTACAATTTAGGTGGCACTTTTC
GGGGAAATGTGCGCGGAACCCCTATTTGTTTATTTTTCTAAATACATTCAAATATGTATCCGCTCATGAA
TTAATTCTTAGAAAAACTCATCGAGCATCAAATGAAACTGCAATTTATTCATATCAGGATTATCAATACC
ATATTTTTGAAAAAGCCGTTTCTGTAATGAAGGAGAAAACTCACCGAGGCAGTTCCATAGGATGGCAAGA
TCCTGGTATCGGTCTGCGATTCCGACTCGTCCAACATCAATACAACCTATTAATTTCCCCTCGTCAAAAA
TAAGGTTATCAAGTGAGAAATCACCATGAGTGACGACTGAATCCGGTGAGAATGGCAAAAGTTTATGCAT
TTCTTTCCAGACTTGTTCAACAGGCCAGCCATTACGCTCGTCATCAAAATCACTCGCATCAACCAAACCG
TTATTCATTCGTGATTGCGCCTGAGCGAGACGAAATACGCGATCGCTGTTAAAAGGACAATTACAAACAG
GAATCGAATGCAACCGGCGCAGGAACACTGCCAGCGCATCAACAATATTTTCACCTGAATCAGGATATTC
TTCTAATACCTGGAATGCTGTTTTCCCGGGGATCGCAGTGGTGAGTAACCATGCATCATCAGGAGTACGG
ATAAAATGCTTGATGGTCGGAAGAGGCATAAATTCCGTCAGCCAGTTTAGTCTGACCATCTCATCTGTAA
CATCATTGGCAACGCTACCTTTGCCATGTTTCAGAAACAACTCTGGCGCATCGGGCTTCCCATACAATCG
ATAGATTGTCGCACCTGATTGCCCGACATTATCGCGAGCCCATTTATACCCATATAAATCAGCATCCATG
TTGGAATTTAATCGCGGCCTAGAGCAAGACGTTTCCCGTTGAATATGGCTCATAACACCCCTTGTATTAC
TGTTTATGTAAGCAGACAGTTTTATTGTTCATGACCAAAATCCCTTAACGTGAGTTTTCGTTCCACTGAG
CGTCAGACCCCGTAGAAAAGATCAAAGGATCTTCTTGAGATCCTTTTTTTCTGCGCGTAATCTGCTGCTT
GCAAACAAAAAAACCACCGCTACCAGCGGTGGTTTGTTTGCCGGATCAAGAGCTACCAACTCTTTTTCCG
AAGGTAACTGGCTTCAGCAGAGCGCAGATACCAAATACTGTCCTTCTAGTGTAGCCGTAGTTAGGCCACC
ACTTCAAGAACTCTGTAGCACCGCCTACATACCTCGCTCTGCTAATCCTGTTACCAGTGGCTGCTGCCAG
TGGCGATAAGTCGTGTCTTACCGGGTTGGACTCAAGACGATAGTTACCGGATAAGGCGCAGCGGTCGGGC
TGAACGGGGGGTTCGTGCACACAGCCCAGCTTGGAGCGAACGACCTACACCGAACTGAGATACCTACAGC
GTGAGCTATGAGAAAGCGCCACGCTTCCCGAAGGGAGAAAGGCGGACAGGTATCCGGTAAGCGGCAGGGT
CGGAACAGGAGAGCGCACGAGGGAGCTTCCAGGGGGAAACGCCTGGTATCTTTATAGTCCTGTCGGGTTT
CGCCACCTCTGACTTGAGCGTCGATTTTTGTGATGCTCGTCAGGGGGGCGGAGCCTATGGAAAAACGCCA
GCAACGCGGCCTTTTTACGGTTCCTGGCCTTTTGCTGGCCTTTTGCTCACATGTTCTTTCCTGCGTTATC
CCCTGATTCTGTGGATAACCGTATTACCGCCTTTGAGTGAGCTGATACCGCTCGCCGCAGCCGAACGACC
GAGCGCAGCGAGTCAGTGAGCGAGGAAGCGGAAGAGCGCCTGATGCGGTATTTTCTCCTTACGCATCTGT
GCGGTATTTCACACCGCAATGGTGCACTCTCAGTACAATCTGCTCTGATGCCGCATAGTTAAGCCAGTAT
ACACTCCGCTATCGCTACGTGACTGGGTCATGGCTGCGCCCCGACACCCGCCAACACCCGCTGACGCGCC
CTGACGGGCTTGTCTGCTCCCGGCATCCGCTTACAGACAAGCTGTGACCGTCTCCGGGAGCTGCATGTGT
CAGAGGTTTTCACCGTCATCACCGAAACGCGCGAGGCAGCTGCGGTAAAGCTCATCAGCGTGGTCGTGAA
GCGATTCACAGATGTCTGCCTGTTCATCCGCGTCCAGCTCGTTGAGTTTCTCCAGAAGCGTTAATGTCTG
GCTTCTGATAAAGCGGGCCATGTTAAGGGCGGTTTTTTCCTGTTTGGTCACTGATGCCTCCGTGTAAGGG
GGATTTCTGTTCATGGGGGTAATGATACCGATGAAACGAGAGAGGATGCTCACGATACGGGTTACTGATG
ATGAACATGCCCGGTTACTGGAACGTTGTGAGGGTAAACAACTGGCGGTATGGATGCGGCGGGACCAGAG
AAAAATCACTCAGGGTCAATGCCAGCGCTTCGTTAATACAGATGTAGGTGTTCCACAGGGTAGCCAGCAG
CATCCTGCGATGCAGATCCGGAACATAATGGTGCAGGGCGCTGACTTCCGCGTTTCCAGACTTTACGAAA
CACGGAAACCGAAGACCATTCATGTTGTTGCTCAGGTCGCAGACGTTTTGCAGCAGCAGTCGCTTCACGT
TCGCTCGCGTATCGGTGATTCATTCTGCTAACCAGTAAGGCAACCCCGCCAGCCTAGCCGGGTCCTCAAC
GACAGGAGCACGATCATGCGCACCCGTGGGGCCGCCATGCCGGCGATAATGGCCTGCTTCTCGCCGAAAC
GTTTGGTGGCGGGACCAGTGACGAAGGCTTGAGCGAGGGCGTGCAAGATTCCGAATACCGCAAGCGACAG
GCCGATCATCGTCGCGCTCCAGCGAAAGCGGTCCTCGCCGAAAATGACCCAGAGCGCTGCCGGCACCTGT
CCTACGAGTTGCATGATAAAGAAGACAGTCATAAGTGCGGCGACGATAGTCATGCCCCGCGCCCACCGGA
AGGAGCTGACTGGGTTGAAGGCTCTCAAGGGCATCGGTCGAGATCCCGGTGCCTAATGAGTGAGCTAACT
TACATTAATTGCGTTGCGCTCACTGCCCGCTTTCCAGTCGGGAAACCTGTCGTGCCAGCTGCATTAATGA
ATCGGCCAACGCGCGGGGAGAGGCGGTT
Features (pLannotate 1.2.2; 20 found; start..end, strand, type, name):
   1005..1082    -  promoter       lacI promoter: lacI
   1090..1369    -  CDS            TcR (fragment): tetracycline efflux protein; tet; confers resistance to tetracycline
   1395..1413    +  promoter       T7 promoter: promoter for bacteriophage T7 RNA polymerase
   1414..1438    +  protein_bind   lac operator: The lac repressor binds to the lac operator to inhibit transcription in E. coli. This inhibition can be relieved by adding lactose or isopropyl-β-D-thiogalactopyranoside (IPTG). lac repressor encoded by lacI
   1453..1475    +  RBS            RBS: efficient ribosome binding site from bacteriophage T7 gene 10 (Olins and Rangwala, 1989)
   1537..1581    +  CDS            S-Tag: affinity and epitope tag derived from pancreatic ribonuclease A
   1591..2286    +  CDS            Superfolder GFP: Superfolder GFP is a basic (constitutively fluorescent) green fluorescent protein published in 2005, derived from Aequorea victoria. It is reported to be a very rapidly-maturing weak dimer.
   2287..2309    +  CDS            Strep-Tag II (fragment): peptide that binds Strep-Tactin®, an engineered form of streptavidin
   2322..2371    +  CDS            SET1 (fragment): solubility-enhancement tag derived from T7 phage gene 10B
   2379..2426    +  terminator     T7 terminator: transcription terminator for bacteriophage T7 RNA polymerase
   2463..2891    +  rep_origin     f1 ori (sequence partly withheld): f1 bacteriophage origin of replication; arrow indicates direction of (+) strand synthesis
   2944..3001    +  promoter       AmpR promoter (fragment): bla
   3010..3825    -  CDS            KanR: aminoglycoside phosphotransferase; aph(3')-Ia; confers resistance to kanamycin in bacteria or G418 (Geneticin®) in eukaryotes
   3947..4535    +  rep_origin     ori: high-copy-number ColE1/pMB1/pBR322/pUC origin of replication
   4721..4860    -  misc_feature   bom: basis of mobility region from pBR322
   4962..5153    -  CDS            rop: Rop protein, which maintains plasmids at low copy number; rop
   5170..5550    +  CDS            YPB1_ECOLX: Protein predicted: Swiss-Prot protein existence level 4. From Escherichia coli.
   5622..5913    -  CDS            TcR (fragment): tetracycline efflux protein; tet; confers resistance to tetracycline
   5928..5949    -  protein_bind   CAP binding site: CAP binding activates transcription in the presence of cAMP. E. coli catabolite activator protein
   5962..1004    -  CDS            lacI (across the origin): lac repressor; lacI; The lac repressor binds to the lac operator to inhibit transcription in E. coli. This inhibition can be relieved by adding lactose or isopropyl-β-D-thiogalactopyranoside (IPTG).
