[The description below was written by a language model from this plasmid's Addgene catalogue record and pLannotate feature annotations shown in this document.]
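Description:
pET30-T7-lacO-His-sfGFP is a bacterial expression plasmid built on the pET30a backbone, about 6.0 kb in total, carrying superfolder GFP as a fluorescent reporter. It replicates from a pBR322-type ColE1 origin accompanied by the bom region and the rop gene, which keeps copy number low, consistent with the low-copy designation in the record. Selection is by kanamycin through an aminoglycoside phosphotransferase gene, and an f1 origin is also present. The annotated tetracycline-resistance fragments are non-functional remnants of the pBR322 lineage.

The expression cassette consists of a T7 promoter immediately followed by a lac operator, the strong T7 gene 10 ribosome binding site, the sfGFP coding sequence and a T7 terminator. A plasmid-borne lacI gene with its own promoter supplies repressor, so transcription depends on T7 RNA polymerase and is IPTG-inducible in cells. Part of the multiple cloning site was removed to insert sfGFP, which was derived from a pJL1-sfGFP plasmid.

The tag descriptions in the record are not fully consistent. The purpose and backbone notes mention a C-terminal S-tag, whereas the tag field lists a C-terminal strep tag. Both feature tables place an S-tag upstream of sfGFP and a partial Strep-Tag II directly after it. The name implies an N-terminal His tag, as in pET30a, but none is annotated.

The insert carries a G140C nucleotide change that the depositor states does not affect function. The sequenced and depositor records differ by four nucleotides in length but share the same feature layout. The associated publication concerns characterizing and improving pET vectors for cell-free expression, where sfGFP fluorescence would serve as a convenient readout of expression.
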