Addgene plasmid #180754: pET30-T7-lacO-His-sfGFP
Purpose: pET30 vector with sfGFP-S-tag inserted between the Bgl II and T7 terminator
Depositing lab: Michael Black. Depositing organization: California Polytechnic State University, San Luis Obispo. Publication: Characterizing and Improving pET Vectors for Cell-free Expression. Jew K, Smith PEJ, So B, Kasman J, Oza JP, Black MW. Front Bioeng Biotechnol. 2022 Jun 23;10:895069. doi: 10.3389/fbioe.2022.895069. eCollection 2022. PubMed 35814024.
Backbone
  Vector backbone: pET30a
  Backbone manufacturer: EMD Biosciences
  Backbone size w/o insert (bp): 5315
  Total vector size (bp): 6044
  Modifications to backbone: Removed portion of the MCS to insert sfGFP with C-terminal S-tag
  Vector type: Bacterial Expression
Growth in bacteria
  Bacterial resistance: Kanamycin, 50 μg/mL
  Growth temperature: 37°C
  Growth strain: DH5alpha
  Copy number: Low Copy
Gene/Insert
  Gene/Insert name: superfolder green fluorescent protein (alt name: sfGFP)
  Insert size (bp): 729
  Mutation: G140C- Please see depositor comments
  Tag / fusion protein: strep tag (C terminal on insert)
Resource information
  A portion of this plasmid was derived from a plasmid made by: derived from pJL1-sfGFP, a gift from Michael Jewett (Addgene plasmid # 102634)
Terms and licenses: Academic/Nonprofit Terms; Industry Terms: Not Available to Industry
Depositor comments: Depositor confirms the G140C SNP in sfGFP does not affect plasmid function.
How to cite: pET30-T7-lacO-His-sfGFP was a gift from Michael Black (Addgene plasmid # 180754 ; http://n2t.net/addgene:180754 ; RRID:Addgene_180754)
